>Addgene plasmid #57236 | PS-CFP2-MCPB1-C-18 | addgene full sequence | sequence record 221547 | Addgene NGS Result
CGTTACATAACTTACGGTAAATGGCCCGCCTGGCTGACCGCCCAACGACCCCCGCCCATTGACGTCAATA
ATGACGTATGTTCCCATAGTAACGCCAATAGGGACTTTCCATTGACGTCAATGGGTGGAGTATTTACGGT
AAACTGCCCACTTGGCAGTACATCAAGTGTATCATATGCCAAGTACGCCCCCTATTGACGTCAATGACGG
TAAATGGCCCGCCTGGCATTATGCCCAGTACATGACCTTATGGGACTTTCCTACTTGGCAGTACATCTAC
GTATTAGTCATCGCTATTACCATGGTGATGCGGTTTTGGCAGTACATCAATGGGCGTGGATAGCGGTTTG
ACTCACGGGGATTTCCAAGTCTCCACCCCATTGACGTCAATGGGAGTTTGTTTTGGCACCAAAATCAACG
GGACTTTCCAAAATGTCGTAACAACTCCGCCCCATTGACGCAAATGGGCGGTAGGCGTGTACGGTGGGAG
GTCTATATAAGCAGAGCTGGTTTAGTGAACCGTCAGATCCGCTAGCGCTACCGGTCGCCACCATGAGCAA
GGGCGCCGAGCTGTTCACCGGCATCGTGCCCATCCTGATCGAGCTGAATGGCGATGTGAATGGCCACAAG
TTCAGCGTGAGCGGCGAGGGCGAGGGCGATGCCACCTACGGCAAGCTGACCCTGAAGTTCATCTGCACCA
CCGGCAAGCTGCCTGTGCCCTGGCCCACCCTGGTGGCCACCCTGAGCTACGGCGTGCAGTGCTTCTCACG
CTACCCCGATCACATGAAGCAGCACGACTTCTTCAAGAGCGCCATGCCTGAGGGCTACATCCAGGAGCGC
ACCATCTTCTTCGAGGATGACGGCAACTACAAGACGCGCGCCGAGGTGAAGTTCGAGGGCGATACCCTGG
TGAGTCGCATCGAGCTGACCGGCACTGATTTCAAGGAGGATGGCAACATCCTGGGCAATAAGATGGAGTA
CAACTACAACGCCACCAATGTGTACATCGTGGCCGACAAGGCCAGGAATGGCATCAAGGTGAACTTCAAG
GTCCGCCACAACATCAAGGATGGCAGCGTGCAGCTGGCCGACCACTACCAGCAGAATACCCCCATCGGCG
ATGGCCCTGTGCTGCTGCCCGATAACCACTACCTGTCCACCCAGAGCGCCCTGTCCAAGGACCCCAACGA
GAAGCGCGATCACATGATCTACCTCGAGTTCGTGACCGCCGCCGCCATCACCCACGGCATGGATGAGCTG
TACAAGTCCGGACTCAGATCTCGAGAGTCCAGTGGATATTCGTCTCGGTCGGGTGGAAGCAGCGATCAGC
AGCTGGACTGCGCCTTGGACCTGATGAGGCGCCTGCCTCCACAGCAGATTGAGAAGAACCTCAGCGATCT
GATCGACCTGGTCCCCAGTCTGTGTGAAGATCTCCTGTCATCTGTTGACCAGCCCCTGAAAATTGCCAGA
GACAAGGTGGTGGGCAAGGATTACCTTTTGTGTGACTACAACAGAGACGGGGACTCCTATAGGTCACCGT
GGAGTAACAAGTATGACCCTCCTTTGGAAGATGGGGCCATGCCATCTGCTCGGCTCAGAAAGCTGGAGGT
AGAGGCCAACAATGCCTTCGACCAATACCGAGACCTGTATTTTGAAGGTGGGGTCTCATCAGTCTACCTC
TGGGATCTTGATCATGGCTTTGCTGGAGTGATCCTCATAAAGAAAGCTGGAGATGGATCCAAGAAGATCA
AAGGCTGCTGGGATTCCATCCACGTGGTGGAAGTGCAGGAGAAGTCCAGCGGCCGTACTGCCCATTACAA
GTTGACCTCCACGGTGATGCTATGGCTGCAAACCAACAAATCCGGCTCGGGCACCATGAACCTGGGAGGC
AGCCTAACCAGACAGATGGAGAAAGACGAAACTGTGAGTGACTGTTCCCCACACATAGCCAACATCGGGC
GCCTGGTGGAGGACATGGAAAACAAAATCCGAAGCACGCTGAATGAGATCTACTTTGGAAAAACAAAGGA
CATCGTCAACGGGCTGAGATCTCTTGATGCTATCCCCGACAACCACAAGTTTAAGCAGTTGCAGAGGGAA
CTTTCTCAAGTGCTGACCCAGCGCCAGGTCTACATCCAGCCTGATAATTGAGAATTCTGCAGTCGACGGT
ACCGCGGGCCCGGGATCCACCGGATCTAGATAACTGATCATAATCAGCCATACCACATTTGTAGAGGTTT
TACTTGCTTTAAAAAACCTCCCACACCTCCCCCTGAACCTGAAACATAAAATGAATGCAATTGTTGTTGT
TAACTTGTTTATTGCAGCTTATAATGGTTACAAATAAAGCAATAGCATCACAAATTTCACAAATAAAGCA
TTTTTTTCACTGCATTCTAGTTGTGGTTTGTCCAAACTCATCAATGTATCTTAACGCGTAAATTGTAAGC
GTTAATATTTTGTTAAAATTCGCGTTAAATTTTTGTTAAATCAGCTCATTTTTTAACCAATAGGCCGAAA
TCGGCAAAATCCCTTATAAATCAAAAGAATAGACCGAGATAGGGT
[37 nt withheld, positions 2566-2602]
AAAGAACGTGGACTCCAACGTCAAAGG
[49 nt withheld, positions 2630-2678]
T
[91 nt withheld, positions 2680-2770]
G
[124 nt withheld, positions 2772-2895]
CAGGTGGCACTTTTCGGGGAAATGTGCGCGGAACCCCTATTTGTTTATTTTTCTAAATACATTCAAATAT
GTATCCGCTCATGAGACAATAACCCTGATAAATGCTTCAATAATATTGAAAAAGGAAGAGTCCTGAGGCG
GAAAGAACCAGCTGTGGAATGTGTGTCAGTTAGGGTGTGGAAAGTCCCCAGGCTCCCCAGCAGGCAGAAG
TATGCAAAGCATGCATCTCAATTAGTCAGCAACCAGGTGTGGAAAGTCCCCAGGCTCCCCAGCAGGCAGA
AGTATGCAAAGCATGCATCTCAATTAGTCAGCAACCATAGTCCCGCCCCTAACTCCGCCCATCCCGCCCC
TAACTCCGCCCAGTTCCGCCCATTCTCCGCCCCATGGCTGACTAATTTTTTTTATTTATGCAGAGGCCGA
GGCCGCCTCGGCCTCTGAGCTATTCCAGAAGTAGTGAGGAGGCTTTTTTGGAGGCCTAGGCTTTTGCAAA
GATCGATCAAGAGACAGGATGAGGATCGTTTCGCATGATTGAACAAGATGGATTGCACGCAGGTTCTCCG
GCCGCTTGGGTGGAGAGGCTATTCGGCTATGACTGGGCACAACAGACAATCGGCTGCTCTGATGCCGCCG
TGTTCCGGCTGTCAGCGCAGGGGCGCCCGGTTCTTTTTGTCAAGACCGACCTGTCCGGTGCCCTGAATGA
ACTGCAAGACGAGGCAGCGCGGCTATCGTGGCTGGCCACGACGGGCGTTCCTTGCGCAGCTGTGCTCGAC
GTTGTCACTGAAGCGGGAAGGGACTGGCTGCTATTGGGCGAAGTGCCGGGGCAGGATCTCCTGTCATCTC
ACCTTGCTCCTGCCGAGAAAGTATCCATCATGGCTGATGCAATGCGGCGGCTGCATACGCTTGATCCGGC
TACCTGCCCATTCGACCACCAAGCGAAACATCGCATCGAGCGAGCACGTACTCGGATGGAAGCCGGTCTT
GTCGATCAGGATGATCTGGACGAAGAGCATCAGGGGCTCGCGCCAGCCGAACTGTTCGCCAGGCTCAAGG
CGAGCATGCCCGACGGCGAGGATCTCGTCGTGACCCATGGCGATGCCTGCTTGCCGAATATCATGGTGGA
AAATGGCCGCTTTTCTGGATTCATCGACTGTGGCCGGCTGGGTGTGGCGGACCGCTATCAGGACATAGCG
TTGGCTACCCGTGATATTGCTGAAGAGCTTGGCGGCGAATGGGCTGACCGCTTCCTCGTGCTTTACGGTA
TCGCCGCTCCCGATTCGCAGCGCATCGCCTTCTATCGCCTTCTTGACGAGTTCTTCTGAGCGGGACTCTG
GGGTTCGAAATGACCGACCAAGCGACGCCCAACCTGCCATCACGAGATTTCGATTCCACCGCCGCCTTCT
ATGAAAGGTTGGGCTTCGGAATCGTTTTCCGGGACGCCGGCTGGATGATCCTCCAGCGCGGGGATCTCAT
GCTGGAGTTCTTCGCCCACCCTAGGGGGAGGCTAACTGAAACACGGAAGGAGACAATACCGGAAGGAACC
CGCGCTATGACGGCAATAAAAAGACAGAATAAAACGCACGGTGTTGGGTCGTTTGTTCATAAACGCGGGG
TTCGGTCCCAGGGCTGGCACTCTGTCGATACCCCACCGAGACCCCATTGGGGCCAATACGCCCGCGTTTC
TTCCTTTTCCCCACCCCACCCCCCAAGTTCGGGTGAAGGCCCAGGGCTCGCAGCCAACGTCGGGGCGGCA
GGCCCTGCCATAGCCTCAGGTTACTCATATATACTTTAGATTGATTTAAAACTTCATTTTTAATTTAAAA
GGATCTAGGTGAAGATCCTTTTTGATAATCTCATGACCAAAATCCCTTAACGTGAGTTTTCGTTCCACTG
AGCGTCAGACCCCGTAGAAAAGATCAAAGGATCTTCTTGAGATCCTTTTTTTCTGCGCGTAATCTGCTGC
TTGCAAACAAAAAAACCACCGCTACCAGCGGTGGTTTGTTTGCCGGATCAAGAGCTACCAACTCTTTTTC
CGAAGGTAACTGGCTTCAGCAGAGCGCAGATACCAAATACTGTTCTTCTAGTGTAGCCGTAGTTAGGCCA
CCACTTCAAGAACTCTGTAGCACCGCCTACATACCTCGCTCTGCTAATCCTGTTACCAGTGGCTGCTGCC
AGTGGCGATAAGTCGTGTCTTACCGGGTTGGACTCAAGACGATAGTTACCGGATAAGGCGCAGCGGTCGG
GCTGAACGGGGGGTTCGTGCACACAGCCCAGCTTGGAGCGAACGACCTACACCGAACTGAGATACCTACA
GCGTGAGCTATGAGAAAGCGCCACGCTTCCCGAAGGGAGAAAGGCGGACAGGTATCCGGTAAGCGGCAGG
GTCGGAACAGGAGAGCGCACGAGGGAGCTTCCAGGGGGAAACGCCTGGTATCTTTATAGTCCTGTCGGGT
TTCGCCACCTCTGACTTGAGCGTCGATTTTTGTGATGCTCGTCAGGGGGGCGGAGCCTATGGAAAAACGC
CAGCAACGCGGCCTTTTTACGGTTCCTGGCCTTTTGCTGGCCTTTTGCTCACATGTTCTTTCCTGCGTTA
TCCCCTGATTCTGTGGATAACCGTATTACCGCCATGCATTAGTTATTAATAGTAATCAATTACGGGGTCA
TTAGTTCATAGCCCATATATGGAGTTCCG
Features (pLannotate 1.2.2; 17 found; start..end, strand, type, name):
      1..304     +  enhancer       CMV enhancer: human cytomegalovirus immediate early enhancer
    305..508     +  promoter       CMV promoter: human cytomegalovirus (CMV) immediate early promoter
    553..1266    +  CDS            PS-CFP2: PS-CFP2 is a photoconvertible blue fluorescent protein, derived from Aequorea coerulescens.
   1267..1285    +  misc_feature   MCS (fragment): multiple cloning site
   1321..2148    +  CDS            Capzb: CAPZB_MOUSE - Also known as Cappb1. Experimental evidence at protein level: Swiss-Prot protein existence level 1. F-actin-capping proteins bind in a Ca(2+)-independent manner to the fast growing ends of actin filaments (barbed end) thereby blocking the exchange of subunits at these ends. Unlike other capping proteins (such as gelsolin and severin), these proteins do not sever actin filaments. Isoform 3 may play a role in spermatogenesis. Alternatively, may play a role in later maturation steps such as capacitation and fertilization which involve changes of membrane domains. Plays a role in the
   2152..2188    +  misc_feature   MCS (fragment): multiple cloning site
   2205..2289    +  CDS            large T antigen (fragment): large T antigen from SV40 (simian virus 40)
   2312..2433    +  polyA_signal   SV40 poly(A) signal: SV40 polyadenylation signal
   2467..2895    -  rep_origin     f1 ori (sequence partly withheld): f1 bacteriophage origin of replication; arrow indicates direction of (+) strand synthesis
   2922..3026    +  promoter       AmpR promoter: bla
   3028..3385    +  promoter       SV40 promoter: SV40 enhancer and early promoter
   3420..4214    +  CDS            NeoR/KanR: aminoglycoside phosphotransferase from Tn5; aph(3')-II (or nptII); confers resistance to neomycin, kanamycin, and G418 (Geneticin®)
   4235..4387    +  CDS            ble (fragment): BLE_KLEPN - Experimental evidence at protein level: Swiss-Prot protein existence level 1. Binding protein with a strong affinity to the bleomycin family of antibiotics. Binds to CL990; an antimitotic-antibiotic compound. From Klebsiella pneumoniae.
   4446..4493    +  polyA_signal   HSV TK poly(A) signal: herpes simplex virus thymidine kinase polyadenylation signal (Cole and Stacy, 1985)
   4584..4600    -  polyA_signal   bGH poly(A) signal (fragment): bovine growth hormone polyadenylation signal
   4822..5410    +  rep_origin     ori: high-copy-number ColE1/pMB1/pBR322/pUC origin of replication
   5525..5584    +  enhancer       CMV enhancer (fragment): human cytomegalovirus immediate early enhancer
