[The description below was written by a language model from this plasmid's Addgene catalogue record and pLannotate feature annotations shown in this document.]
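Description:
PS-CFP2-MCPB1-C-18 is a mammalian expression plasmid built on the PS-CFP2-C1 backbone, a C1-style fluorescent protein fusion vector. It expresses mouse F-actin capping protein beta 1 (Capzb, also called Cappb1) fused to the C-terminus of the photoswitchable fluorescent protein PS-CFP2. The sequenced record is 5,584 nt. In bacteria the plasmid replicates from a high-copy ColE1/pUC-type origin and is selected with kanamycin. It also carries an f1 origin, which allows single-stranded DNA production. A single NeoR/KanR (aminoglycoside phosphotransferase) gene provides both selections. A bacterial bla-type promoter drives it in E. coli, and an SV40 enhancer/early promoter with an HSV TK polyadenylation signal drives it in mammalian cells for G418 selection of stable transfectants. The short ble, bGH poly(A) and large T antigen fragments in the annotation appear to be backbone remnants rather than functional elements.

The expression cassette uses the human CMV immediate early enhancer and promoter to transcribe the PS-CFP2 coding sequence. A short stretch of residual multiple cloning site follows, serving as a linker, and then the Capzb open reading frame. The "18" in the name probably refers to the linker length, although the record does not say so. Transcripts are terminated by the SV40 poly(A) signal. PS-CFP2, derived from an Aequorea coerulescens protein, initially emits cyan (excitation about 400 nm, emission 468 nm) and can be photoconverted to a green-emitting form (490/511 nm). Capping protein binds the fast-growing barbed ends of actin filaments, so the fusion serves as a localization marker for actin capping protein. Photoconversion should allow a selected pool of the protein to be highlighted and tracked in live-cell imaging.
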