Addgene plasmid #57236: PS-CFP2-MCPB1-C-18
Purpose: Localization: Actin Capping Protein , Excitation: 400 / 490, Emission: 468 / 511
Depositing lab: Michael Davidson. Depositing organization: Florida State University, Tallahassee.
Backbone
  Vector backbone: PS-CFP2-C1
  Backbone size w/o insert (bp): 4750
  Vector type: Mammalian Expression
  Selectable markers: Neomycin (select with G418)
Growth in bacteria
  Bacterial resistance: Kanamycin, 50 μg/mL
  Growth temperature: 37°C
  Growth strain: DH5alpha
  Copy number: High Copy
Gene/Insert
  Gene/Insert name: MCPB1 (alt names: Mouse capping protein beta 1; NM_001037761)
  Species: M. musculus (mouse)
  Promoter: CMV
  Tag / fusion protein: PS-CFP2 (N terminal on backbone)
  Cloning method: Unknown
  Sequencing primers: 5′ CMV-F; 3′ SV40pA-R
Terms and licenses: Academic/Nonprofit Terms; Industry Terms
Depositor comments: M. musculus (mouse) capping protein beta 1 . Excitation = 400 / 490; Emission = 468 / 511
How to cite: PS-CFP2-MCPB1-C-18 was a gift from Michael Davidson (Addgene plasmid # 57236 ; http://n2t.net/addgene:57236 ; RRID:Addgene_57236)
