>Addgene plasmid #57236 | PS-CFP2-MCPB1-C-18 | depositor partial sequence | sequence record 88373 | insert sequence
AGATCCGCTAGCGCTACCGGTCGCCACCATGAGCAAGGGCGCCGAGCTGTTCACCGGCATCGTGCCCATC
CTGATCGAGCTGAATGGCGATGTGAATGGCCACAAGTTCAGCGTGAGCGGCGAGGGCGAGGGCGATGCCA
CCTACGGCAAGCTGACCCTGAAGTTCATCTGCACCACCGGCAAGCTGCCTGTGCCCTGGCCCACCCTGGT
GGCCACCCTGAGCTACGGCGTGCAGTGCTTCTCACGCTACCCCGATCACATGAAGCAGCACGACTTCTTC
AAGAGCGCCATGCCTGAGGGCTACATCCAGGAGCGCACCATCTTCTTCGAGGATGACGGCAACTACAAGA
CGCGCGCCGAGGTGAAGTTCGAGGGCGATACCCTGGTGAGTCGCATCGAGCTGACCGGCACTGATTTCAA
GGAGGATGGCAACATCCTGGGCAATAAGATGGAGTACAACTACAACGCCACCAATGTGTACATCGTGGCC
GACAAGGCCAGGAATGGCATCAAGGTGAACTTCAAGGTCCGCCACAACATCAAGGATGGCAGCGTGCAGC
TGGCCGACCACTACCAGCAGAATACCCCCATCGGCGATGGCCCTGTGCTGCTGCCCGATAACCACTACCT
GTCCACCCAGAGCGCCCTGTCCAAGGACCCCAACGAGAAGCGCGATCACATGATCTACCTCGAGTTCGTG
ACCGCCGCCGCCATCACCCACGGCATGGATGAGCTGTACAAGTCCGGACTCAGATCTCGAGAGTCCAGTG
GATATTCGTCTCGGTCGGGTGGAAGCAGCGATCAGCAGCTGGACTGCGCCTTGGACCTGATGAGGCGCCT
GCCTCCACAGCAGATTGAGAAGAACCTCAGCGATCTGATCGACCTGGTCCCCAGTCTGTGTGAAGATCTC
CTGTCATCTGTTGACCAGCCCCTGAAAATTGCCAGAGACAAGGTGGTGGGCAAGGATTACCTTTTGTGTG
ACTACAACAGAGACGGGGACTCCTATAGGTCACCGTGGAGTAACAAGTATGACCCTCCTTTGGAAGATGG
GGCCATGCCATCTGCTCGGCTCAGAAAGCTGGAGGTAGAGGCCAACAATGCCTTCGACCAATACCGAGAC
CTGTATTTTGAAGGTGGGGTCTCATCAGTCTACCTCTGGGATCTTGATCATGGCTTTGCTGGAGTGATCC
TCATAAAGAAAGCTGGAGATGGATCCAAGAAGATCAAAGGCTGCTGGGATTCCATCCACGTGGTGGAAGT
GCAGGAGAAGTCCAGCGGCCGTACTGCCCATTACAAGTTGACCTCCACGGTGATGCTATGGCTGCAAACC
AACAAATCCGGCTCGGGCACCATGAACCTGGGAGGCAGCCTAACCAGACAGATGGAGAAAGACGAAACTG
TGAGTGACTGTTCCCCACACATAGCCAACATCGGGCGCCTGGTGGAGGACATGGAAAACAAAATCCGAAG
CACGCTGAATGAGATCTACTTTGGAAAAACAAAGGACATCGTCAACGGGCTGAGATCTCTTGATGCTATC
CCCGACAACCACAAGTTTAAGCAGTTGCAGAGGGAACTTTCTCAAGTGCTGACCCAGCGCCAGGTCTACA
TCCAGCCTGATAATTGAGAATTCTGCAGTCGACGGTACCGCGGGCCCGGGATCCACCGGATCTA
